>Addgene plasmid #76406 | MAP4K3 gRNA (BRDN0001147653) | addgene full sequence | sequence record 185778 | Addgene Assembled Sequence
CCCGGGTGCAAAGATGGATAAAGTTTTAAACAGAGAGGAATCTTTGCAGCTAATGGACCTTCTAGGTCTT
GAAAGGAGTGGGAATTGGCTCCGGTGCCCGTCAGTGGGCAGAGCGCACATCGCCCACAGTCCCCGAGAAG
TTGGGGGGAGGGGTCGGCAATTGATCCGGTGCCTAGAGAAGGTGGCGCGGGGTAAACTGGGAAAGTGATG
TCGTGTACTGGCTCCGCCTTTTTCCCGAGGGTGGGGGAGAACCGTATATAAGTGCAGTAGTCGCCGTGAA
CGTTCTTTTTCGCAACGGGTTTGCCGCCAGAACACAGGTAAGTGCCGTGTGTGGTTCCCGCGGGCCTGGC
CTCTTTACGGGTTATGGCCCTTGCGTGCCTTGAATTACTTCCACCTGGCTGCAGTACGTGATTCTTGATC
CCGAGCTTCGGGTTGGAAGTGGGTGGGAGAGTTCGAGGCCTTGCGCTTAAGGAGCCCCTTCGCCTCGTGC
TTGAGTTGAGGCCTGGCCTGGGCGCTGGGGCCGCCGCGTGCGAATCTGGTGGCACCTTCGCGCCTGTCTC
GCTGCTTTCGATAAGTCTCTAGCCATTTAAAATTTTTGATGACCTGCTGCGACGCTTTTTTTCTGGCAAG
ATAGTCTTGTAAATGCGGGCCAAGATCTGCACACTGGTATTTCGGTTTTTGGGGCCGCGGGCGGCGACGG
GGCCCGTGCGTCCCAGCGCACATGTTCGGCGAGGCGGGGCCTGCGAGCGCGGCCACCGAGAATCGGACGG
GGGTAGTCTCAAGCTGGCCGGCCTGCTCTGGTGCCTGGCCTCGCGCCGCCGTGTATCGCCCCGCCCTGGG
CGGCAAGGCTGGCCCGGTCGGCACCAGTTGCGTGAGCGGAAAGATGGCCGCTTCCCGGCCCTGCTGCAGG
GAGCTCAAAATGGAGGACGCGGCGCTCGGGAGAGCGGGCGGGTGAGTCACCCACACAAAGGAAAAGGGCC
TTTCCGTCCTCAGCCGTCGCTTCATGTGACTCCACGGAGTACCGGGCGCCGTCCAGGCACCTCGATTAGT
TCTCGAGCTTTTGGAGTACGTCGTCTTTAGGTTGGGGGGAGGGGTTTTATGCGATGGAGTTTCCCCACAC
TGAGTGGGTGGAGACTGAAGTTAGGCCAGCTTGGCACTTGATGTAATTCTCCTTGGAATTTGCCCTTTTT
GAGTTTGGATCTTGGTTCATTCTCAAGCCTCAGACAGTGGTTCAAAGTTTTTTTCTTCCATTTCAGGTGT
CGTGACGTACGGCCACCATGACCGAGTACAAGCCCACGGTGCGCCTCGCCACCCGCGACGACGTCCCCAG
GGCCGTACGCACCCTCGCCGCCGCGTTCGCCGACTACCCCGCCACGCGCCACACCGTCGATCCGGACCGC
CACATCGAGCGGGTCACCGAGCTGCAAGAACTCTTCCTCACGCGCGTCGGGCTCGACATCGGCAAGGTGT
GGGTCGCGGACGACGGCGCCGCCGTGGCGGTCTGGACCACGCCGGAGAGCGTCGAAGCGGGGGCGGTGTT
CGCCGAGATCGGCCCGCGCATGGCCGAGTTGAGCGGTTCCCGGCTGGCCGCGCAGCAACAGATGGAAGGC
CTCCTGGCGCCGCACCGGCCCAAGGAGCCCGCGTGGTTCCTGGCCACCGTCGGAGTCTCGCCCGACCACC
AGGGCAAGGGTCTGGGCAGCGCCGTCGTGCTCCCCGGAGTGGAGGCGGCCGAGCGCGCCGGGGTGCCCGC
CTTCCTGGAGACCTCCGCGCCCCGCAACCTCCCCTTCTACGAGCGGCTCGGCTTCACCGTCACCGCCGAC
GTCGAGGTGCCCGAAGGACCGCGCACCTGGTGCATGACCCGCAAGCCCGGTGCCTGAACGCGTTAAGTCG
ACAATCAACCTCTGGATTACAAAATTTGTGAAAGATTGACTGGTATTCTTAACTATGTTGCTCCTTTTAC
GCTATGTGGATACGCTGCTTTAATGCCTTTGTATCATGCTATTGCTTCCCGTATGGCTTTCATTTTCTCC
TCCTTGTATAAATCCTGGTTGCTGTCTCTTTATGAGGAGTTGTGGCCCGTTGTCAGGCAACGTGGCGTGG
TGTGCACTGTGTTTGCTGACGCAACCCCCACTGGTTGGGGCATTGCCACCACCTGTCAGCTCCTTTCCGG
GACTTTCGCTTTCCCCCTCCCTATTGCCACGGCGGAACTCATCGCCGCCTGCCTTGCCCGCTGCTGGACA
GGGGCTCGGCTGTTGGGCACTGACAATTCCGTGGTGTTGTCGGGGAAATCATCGTCCTTTCCTTGGCTGC
TCGCCTGTGTTGCCACCTGGATTCTGCGCGGGACGTCCTTCTGCTACGTCCCTTCGGCCCTCAATCCAGC
GGACCTTCCTTCCCGCGGCCTGCTGCCGGCTCTGCGGCCTCTTCCGCGTCTTCGCCTTCGCCCTCAGACG
AGTCGGATCTCCCTTTGGGCCGCCTCCCCGCGTCGACTTTAAGACCAATGACTTACAAGGCAGCTGTAGA
TCTTAGCCACTTTTTAAAAGAAAAGGGGGGACTGGAAGGGCTAATTCACTCCCAACGAAGACAAGATCTG
CTTTTTGCTTGTACTGGGTCTCTCTGGTTAGACCAGATCTGAGCCTGGGAGCTCTCTGGCTAACTAGGGA
ACCCACTGCTTAAGCCTCAATAAAGCTTGCCTTGAGTGCTTCAAGTAGTGTGTGCCCGTCTGTTGTGTGA
CTCTGGTAACTAGAGATCCCTCAGACCCTTTTAGTCAGTGTGGAAAATCTCTAGCAGTACGTATAGTAGT
TCATGTCATCTTATTATTCAGTATTTATAACTTGCAAAGAAATGAATATCAGAGAGTGAGAGGAACTTGT
TTATTGCAGCTTATAATGGTTACAAATAAAGCAATAGCATCACAAATTTCACAAATAAAGCATTTTTTTC
ACTGCATTCTAGTTGTGGTTTGTCCAAACTCATCAATGTATCTTATCATGTCTGGCTCTAGCTATCCCGC
CCCTAACTCCGCCCATCCCGCCCCTAACTCCGCCCAGTTCCGCCCATTCTCCGCCCCATGGCTGACTAAT
TTTTTTTATTTATGCAGAGGCCGAGGCCGCCTCGGCCTCTGAGCTATTCCAGAAGTAGTGAGGAGGCTTT
TTTGGAGGCCTAGGGACGTACCCAATTCGCCCTATAGTGAGTCGTATTACGCGCGCTCACTGGCCGTCGT
TTTACAACGTCGTGACTGGGAAAACCCTGGCGTTACCCAACTTAATCGCCTTGCAGCACATCCCCCTTTC
GCCAGCTGGCGTAATAGCGAAGAGGCCCGCACCGATCGCCCTTCCCAACAGTTGCGCAGCCTGAATGGCG
AATGGG
[124 nt withheld, positions 3367-3490]
C
[91 nt withheld, positions 3492-3582]
A
[49 nt withheld, positions 3584-3632]
CCTTTGACGTTGGAGTCCACGTTCTTT
[37 nt withheld, positions 3660-3696]
ACCCTATCTCGGTCTATTCTTTTGATTTATAAGGGATTTTGCCGATTTCGGCCTATTGGTTAAAAAATGA
GCTGATTTAACAAAAATTTAACGCGAATTTTAACAAAATATTAACGCTTACAATTTAGGTGGCACTTTTC
GGGGAAATGTGCGCGGAACCCCTATTTGTTTATTTTTCTAAATACATTCAAATATGTATCCGCTCATGAG
ACAATAACCCTGATAAATGCTTCAATAATATTGAAAAAGGAAGAGTATGAGTATTCAACATTTCCGTGTC
GCCCTTATTCCCTTTTTTGCGGCATTTTGCCTTCCTGTTTTTGCTCACCCAGAAACGCTGGTGAAAGTAA
AAGATGCTGAAGATCAGTTGGGTGCACGAGTGGGTTACATCGAACTGGATCTCAACAGCGGTAAGATCCT
TGAGAGTTTTCGCCCCGAAGAACGTTTTCCAATGATGAGCACTTTTAAAGTTCTGCTATGTGGCGCGGTA
TTATCCCGTATTGACGCCGGGCAAGAGCAACTCGGTCGCCGCATACACTATTCTCAGAATGACTTGGTTG
AGTACTCACCAGTCACAGAAAAGCATCTTACGGATGGCATGACAGTAAGAGAATTATGCAGTGCTGCCAT
AACCATGAGTGATAACACTGCGGCCAACTTACTTCTGACAACGATCGGAGGACCGAAGGAGCTAACCGCT
TTTTTGCACAACATGGGGGATCATGTAACTCGCCTTGATCGTTGGGAACCGGAGCTGAATGAAGCCATAC
CAAACGACGAGCGTGACACCACGATGCCTGTAGCAATGGCAACAACGTTGCGCAAACTATTAACTGGCGA
ACTACTTACTCTAGCTTCCCGGCAACAATTAATAGACTGGATGGAGGCGGATAAAGTTGCAGGACCACTT
CTGCGCTCGGCCCTTCCGGCTGGCTGGTTTATTGCTGATAAATCTGGAGCCGGTGAGCGTGGGTCTCGCG
GTATCATTGCAGCACTGGGGCCAGATGGTAAGCCCTCCCGTATCGTAGTTATCTACACGACGGGGAGTCA
GGCAACTATGGATGAACGAAATAGACAGATCGCTGAGATAGGTGCCTCACTGATTAAGCATTGGTAACTG
TCAGACCAAGTTTACTCATATATACTTTAGATTGATTTAAAACTTCATTTTTAATTTAAAAGGATCTAGG
TGAAGATCCTTTTTGATAATCTCATGACCAAAATCCCTTAACGTGAGTTTTCGTTCCACTGAGCGTCAGA
CCCCGTAGAAAAGATCAAAGGATCTTCTTGAGATCCTTTTTTTCTGCGCGTAATCTGCTGCTTGCAAACA
AAAAAACCACCGCTACCAGCGGTGGTTTGTTTGCCGGATCAAGAGCTACCAACTCTTTTTCCGAAGGTAA
CTGGCTTCAGCAGAGCGCAGATACCAAATACTGTTCTTCTAGTGTAGCCGTAGTTAGGCCACCACTTCAA
GAACTCTGTAGCACCGCCTACATACCTCGCTCTGCTAATCCTGTTACCAGTGGCTGCTGCCAGTGGCGAT
AAGTCGTGTCTTACCGGGTTGGACTCAAGACGATAGTTACCGGATAAGGCGCAGCGGTCGGGCTGAACGG
GGGGTTCGTGCACACAGCCCAGCTTGGAGCGAACGACCTACACCGAACTGAGATACCTACAGCGTGAGCT
ATGAGAAAGCGCCACGCTTCCCGAAGGGAGAAAGGCGGACAGGTATCCGGTAAGCGGCAGGGTCGGAACA
GGAGAGCGCACGAGGGAGCTTCCAGGGGGAAACGCCTGGTATCTTTATAGTCCTGTCGGGTTTCGCCACC
TCTGACTTGAGCGTCGATTTTTGTGATGCTCGTCAGGGGGGCGGAGCCTATGGAAAAACGCCAGCAACGC
GGCCTTTTTACGGTTCCTGGCCTTTTGCTGGCCTTTTGCTCACATGTTCTTTCCTGCGTTATCCCCTGAT
TCTGTGGATAACCGTATTACCGCCTTTGAGTGAGCTGATACCGCTCGCCGCAGCCGAACGACCGAGCGCA
GCGAGTCAGTGAGCGAGGAAGCGGAAGAGCGCCCAATACGCAAACCGCCTCTCCCCGCGCGTTGGCCGAT
TCATTAATGCAGCTGGCACGACAGGTTTCCCGACTGGAAAGCGGGCAGTGAGCGCAACGCAATTAATGTG
AGTTAGCTCACTCATTAGGCACCCCAGGCTTTACACTTTATGCTTCCGGCTCGTATGTTGTGTGGAATTG
TGAGCGGATAACAATTTCACACAGGAAACAGCTATGACCATGATTACGCCAAGCGCGCAATTAACCCTCA
CTAAAGGGAACAAAAGCTGGAGCTGCAAGCTTAATGTAGTCTTATGCAATACTCTTGTAGTCTTGCAACA
TGGTAACGATGAGTTAGCAACATGCCTTACAAGGAGAGAAAAAGCACCGTGCATGCCGATTGGTGGAAGT
AAGGTGGTACGATCGTGCCTTATTAGGAAGGCAACAGACGGGTCTGACATGGATTGGACGAACCACTGAA
TTGCCGCATTGCAGAGATATTGTATTTAAGTGCCTAGCTCGATACATAAACGGGTCTCTCTGGTTAGACC
AGATCTGAGCCTGGGAGCTCTCTGGCTAACTAGGGAACCCACTGCTTAAGCCTCAATAAAGCTTGCCTTG
AGTGCTTCAAGTAGTGTGTGCCCGTCTGTTGTGTGACTCTGGTAACTAGAGATCCCTCAGACCCTTTTAG
TCAGTGTGGAAAATCTCTAGCAGTGGCGCCCGAACAGGGACTTGAAAGCGAAAGGGAAACCAGAGGAGCT
CTCTCGACGCAGGACTCGGCTTGCTGAAGCGCGCACGGCAAGAGGCGAGGGGCGGCGACTGGTGAGTACG
CCAAAAATTTTGACTAGCGGAGGCTAGAAGGAGAGAGATGGGTGCGAGAGCGTCAGTATTAAGCGGGGGA
GAATTAGATCGCGATGGGAAAAAATTCGGTTAAGGCCAGGGGGAAAGAAAAAATATAAATTAAAACATAT
AGTATGGGCAAGCAGGGAGCTAGAACGATTCGCAGTTAATCCTGGCCTGTTAGAAACATCAGAAGGCTGT
AGACAAATACTGGGACAGCTACAACCATCCCTTCAGACAGGATCAGAAGAACTTAGATCATTATATAATA
CAGTAGCAACCCTCTATTGTGTGCATCAAAGGATAGAGATAAAAGACACCAAGGAAGCTTTAGACAAGAT
AGAGGAAGAGCAAAACAAAAGTAAGACCACCGCACAGCAAGCGGCCGCTGATCTTCAGACCTGGAGGAGG
AGATATGAGGGACAATTGGAGAAGTGAATTATATAAATATAAAGTAGTAAAAATTGAACCATTAGGAGTA
GCACCCACCAAGGCAAAGAGAAGAGTGGTGCAGAGAGAAAAAAGAGCAGTGGGAATAGGAGCTTTGTTCC
TTGGGTTCTTGGGAGCAGCAGGAAGCACTATGGGCGCAGCGTCAATGACGCTGACGGTACAGGCCAGACA
ATTATTGTCTGGTATAGTGCAGCAGCAGAACAATTTGCTGAGGGCTATTGAGGCGCAACAGCATCTGTTG
CAACTCACAGTCTGGGGCATCAAGCAGCTCCAGGCAAGAATCCTGGCTGTGGAAAGATACCTAAAGGATC
AACAGCTCCTGGGGATTTGGGGTTGCTCTGGAAAACTCATTTGCACCACTGCTGTGCCTTGGAATGCTAG
TTGGAGTAATAAATCTCTGGAACAGATTTGGAATCACACGACCTGGATGGAGTGGGACAGAGAAATTAAC
AATTACACAAGCTTAATACACTCCTTAATTGAAGAATCGCAAAACCAGCAAGAAAAGAATGAACAAGAAT
TATTGGAATTAGATAAATGGGCAAGTTTGTGGAATTGGTTTAACATAACAAATTGGCTGTGGTATATAAA
ATTATTCATAATGATAGTAGGAGGCTTGGTAGGTTTAAGAATAGTTTTTGCTGTACTTTCTATAGTGAAT
AGAGTTAGGCAGGGATATTCACCATTATCGTTTCAGACCCACCTCCCAACCCCGAGGGGACCCAGAGAGG
GCCTATTTCCCATGATTCCTTCATATTTGCATATACGATACAAGGCTGTTAGAGAGATAATTAGAATTAA
TTTGACTGTAAACACAAAGATATTAGTACAAAATACGTGACGTAGAAAGTAATAATTTCTTGGGTAGTTT
GCAGTTTTAAAATTATGTTTTAAAATGGACTATCATATGCTTACCGTAACTTGAAAGTATTTCGATTTCT
TGGCTTTATATATCTTGTGGAAAGGACGAAACACCGTTGAAGAAGAATTGCATCAGGTTTTAGAGCTAGA
AATAGCAAGTTAAAATAAGGCTAGTCCGTTATCAACTTGAAAAAGTGGCACCGAGTCGGTGCTTTTTTAA
GCTTGGCGTAACTAGATCTTGAGACAAATGGCAGTATTCATCCACAATTTTAAAAGAAAAGGGGGGATTG
GGGGGTACAGTGCAGGGGAAAGAATAGTAGACATAATAGCAACAGACATACAAACTAAAGAATTACAAAA
ACAAATTACAAAAATTCAAAATTTTCGGGTTTATTACAGGGACAGCAGAGATCCACTTTGGCGCCGGCTC
GAGGGGG
Features (pLannotate 1.2.2; 29 found; start..end, strand, type, name):
     14..80      +  CDS            small t antigen (fragment): SV40 (simian virus 40) small t antigen
    106..317     +  promoter       EF-1α core promoter: core promoter for human elongation factor EF-1α
    318..1256    +  intron         EF-1α intron A: intron upstream of the start codon of human EF-1α
   1278..1877    +  CDS            PuroR (fragment): puromycin N-acetyltransferase; pac from Streptomyces; confers resistance to puromycin
   1893..2481    +  misc_feature   WPRE: woodchuck hepatitis virus posttranscriptional regulatory element
   2532..2551    +  misc_feature   cPPT/CTS (fragment): central polypurine tract and central termination sequence of HIV-1
   2553..2786    +  LTR            3' LTR (ΔU3): self-inactivating 3' long terminal repeat (LTR) from HIV-1
   2864..2985    +  polyA_signal   SV40 poly(A) signal: SV40 polyadenylation signal
   3025..3160    +  rep_origin     SV40 ori: SV40 origin of replication
   3181..3199    -  promoter       T7 promoter: promoter for bacteriophage T7 RNA polymerase
   3207..3362    +  CDS            lacZα (fragment): LacZα fragment of β-galactosidase; lacZ fragment
   3367..3795    +  rep_origin     f1 ori (sequence partly withheld): f1 bacteriophage origin of replication; arrow indicates direction of (+) strand synthesis
   3848..3952    +  promoter       AmpR promoter: bla
   3953..4813    +  CDS            AmpR: β-lactamase; bla; confers resistance to ampicillin, carbenicillin, and related antibiotics
   4984..5572    +  rep_origin     ori: high-copy-number ColE1/pMB1/pBR322/pUC origin of replication
   5755..5847    +  CDS            lacI (fragment): lac repressor; lacI; The lac repressor binds to the lac operator to inhibit transcription in E. coli. This inhibition can be relieved by adding lactose or isopropyl-β-D-thiogalactopyranoside (IPTG).
   5860..5881    +  protein_bind   CAP binding site: CAP binding activates transcription in the presence of cAMP. E. coli catabolite activator protein
   5896..5926    +  promoter       lac promoter: promoter for the E. coli lac operon
   5934..5950    +  protein_bind   lac operator: The lac repressor binds to the lac operator to inhibit transcription in E. coli. This inhibition can be relieved by adding lactose or isopropyl-β-D-thiogalactopyranoside (IPTG). lac repressor encoded by lacI
   5995..6013    +  promoter       T3 promoter: promoter for bacteriophage T3 RNA polymerase
   6041..6267    +  promoter       RSV promoter: Rous sarcoma virus enhancer/promoter
   6268..6448    +  LTR            5' LTR (truncated): truncated 5' long terminal repeat (LTR) from HIV-1
   6495..6620    +  misc_feature   HIV-1 Ψ: packaging signal of human immunodeficiency virus type 1
   6604..6967    +  CDS            HIV-1 gag (fragment): gag protein from human immunodeficiency virus 1; gag
   7113..7346    +  misc_feature   RRE: The Rev response element (RRE) of HIV-1 allows for Rev-dependent mRNA export from the nucleus to the cytoplasm.
   7723..7749    +  CDS            Rev (fragment): human immunodeficiency virus 1 (HIV-1) Rev protein; rev; enhances nuclear export of unspliced and incompletely spliced viral mRNAs
   7753..7993    +  promoter       U6 promoter: RNA polymerase III promoter for human U6 snRNA
   8023..8098    +  misc_RNA       gRNA scaffold: guide RNA scaffold for the Streptococcus pyogenes CRISPR/Cas9 system
   8154..8271    +  misc_feature   cPPT/CTS: central polypurine tract and central termination sequence of HIV-1
