[The description below was written by a language model from this plasmid's Addgene catalogue record and pLannotate feature annotations shown in this document.]
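Description:
MAP4K3 gRNA (BRDN0001147653) is a third-generation lentiviral guide RNA plasmid built on the lentiGuide-Puro backbone and designed to target human MAP4K3 (also known as GLK) for CRISPR-Cas9 editing in mammalian cells. It is maintained in E. coli as a high-copy plasmid through a ColE1/pUC-type origin with ampicillin selection from the β-lactamase gene. The backbone also carries an f1 origin, an SV40 origin and poly(A) signal, and remnants of lac, T7 and T3 cloning-vector sequence.

The viral genome is transcribed from an RSV promoter fused to a truncated HIV-1 5' LTR, which makes packaging Tat-independent, and it ends in a self-inactivating ΔU3 3' LTR. Between the LTRs lie the Ψ packaging signal with a partial gag sequence, the Rev response element for nuclear export of the full-length RNA, and a cPPT/CTS element that aids nuclear import of the provirus. The payload consists of two expression units. A human U6 RNA polymerase III promoter drives the MAP4K3-specific spacer joined to the Streptococcus pyogenes gRNA scaffold. Downstream, the EF-1α core promoter with its intron A drives puromycin N-acetyltransferase, followed by a WPRE to enhance transcript expression, allowing puromycin selection of transduced cells.

The plasmid does not encode Cas9, so it is meant to be used with a separate Cas9 lentivirus or in cells that already express Cas9. The guide was designed against two MAP4K3 reference transcripts and belongs to a human kinome gRNA collection associated with work on optimized sgRNA design. It is suited to knocking out this kinase gene.
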