Addgene plasmid #76406: MAP4K3 gRNA (BRDN0001147653)
Purpose: 3rd generation lentiviral gRNA plasmid targeting human MAP4K3
Depositing lab: John Doench & David Root. Depositing organization: Broad Institute. Publication: Optimized sgRNA design to maximize activity and minimize off-target effects of CRISPR-Cas9. Doench JG, Fusi N, Sullender M, Hegde M, Vaimberg EW, Donovan KF, Smith I, Tothova Z, Wilen C, Orchard R, Virgin HW, Listgarten J, Root DE. Nat Biotechnol. 2016 Jan 18. doi: 10.1038/nbt.3437. PubMed 26780180.
Backbone
  Vector backbone: lentiGuide-Puro
  Backbone manufacturer: Zhang Lab (Addgene plasmid # 52963)
  Vector type: Mammalian Expression, Lentiviral, CRISPR
  Selectable markers: Puromycin
Growth in bacteria
  Bacterial resistance: Ampicillin, 100 μg/mL
  Growth temperature: 37°C
  Growth strain: DH5alpha
  Copy number: High Copy
Gene/Insert
  Gene/Insert name: MAP4K3 (alt names: MAP4K3; NM_001270425.1)
  gRNA/shRNA sequence: TTGAAGAAGAATTGCATCAG
  Species: H. sapiens (human)
  Entrez Gene: MAP4K3 (a.k.a. GLK, MAPKKKK3, MEKKK 3, MEKKK3, RAB8IPL1)
  Promoter: hU6
  Cloning method: Unknown
  Sequencing primers: 5′ U6-F; 3′ pS2-R
Terms and licenses: Academic/Nonprofit Terms; Industry Terms: Not Available to Industry
Depositor comments: The gRNA was designed to target the following Genbank reference sequence(s): NM_001270425.1,NM_003618.3. Note that this plasmid does NOT contain Cas9. It should be used in conjunction with lentiCas9-Blast (Addgene #52962) or otherwise with cell lines already expressing Cas9. Browse the full kinome gRNA library at http://www.addgene.org/pooled-library/broadgpp-human-kinome/ or visit http://www.broadinstitute.org/rnai/public/ for detailed protocols and information.
How to cite: MAP4K3 gRNA (BRDN0001147653) was a gift from John Doench & David Root (Addgene plasmid # 76406 ; http://n2t.net/addgene:76406 ; RRID:Addgene_76406)
