>Addgene plasmid #76406 | MAP4K3 gRNA (BRDN0001147653) | depositor partial sequence | sequence record 143866 | Target Sequence
TTGAAGAAGAATTGCATCAG
