>Addgene plasmid #76406 | MAP4K3 gRNA (BRDN0001147653) | addgene partial sequence | sequence record 185777 | hU6-F
GTAGAAAGTAATAATTTCTTGGGTAGTTTGCAGTTTTAAAATTATGTTTTAAAATGGACTATCATATGCT
TACCGTAACTTGAAAGTATTTCGATTTCTTGGCTTTATATATCTTGTGGAAAGGACGAAACACCGTTGAA
GAAGAATTGCATCAGGTTTTAGAGCTAGAAATAGCAAGTTAAAATAAGGCTAGTCCGTTATCAACTTGAA
AAAGTGGCACCGAGTCGGTGCTTTTTTAAGCTTGGCGTAACTAGATCTTGAGACAAATGGCAGTATTCAT
CCACAATTTTAAAAGAAAAGGGGGGATTGGGGGGTACAGTGCAGGGGAAAGAATAGTAGACATAATAGCA
ACAGACATACAAACTAAAGAATTACAAAAACAAATTACAAAAATTCAAAATTTTCGGGTTTATTACAGGG
ACAGCAGAGATCCACTTTGGCGCCGGCTCGAGGGGGCCCGGGTGCAAAGATGGATAAAGTTTTAAACAGA
GAGGAATCTTTGCAGCTAATGGACCTTCTAGGTCTTGAAAGGAGTGGGAATTGGCTCCGGTGCCCGTCAG
TGGGCAGAGC
